Addgene plasmid #196756: pGG-PIP18
Purpose: Contains RFO1 promoter
Depositing lab: Marc Somssich. Depositing organization: University of Melbourne. Publication: Resolving spatially distinct phytohormone response zones in Arabidopsis thaliana roots colonized by Fusarium oxysporum. Calabria J, Wang L, Rast-Somssich MI, Chen HW, Watt M, Persson S, Andersen TG, Idnurm A, Somssich M. J Exp Bot. 2025 Jan 17:erae516. doi: 10.1093/jxb/erae516. PubMed 39823275.
Backbone
  Vector backbone: pGGA000
  Total vector size (bp): 3536
  Vector type: GreenGate (GG) Entry Vector
Growth in bacteria
  Bacterial resistance: Ampicillin, 100 μg/mL
  Growth temperature: 37°C
  Growth strain: DH5alpha
  Copy number: High Copy
Gene/Insert
  Gene/Insert name: RESISTANCE TO FUSARIUM OXYSPORUM 1 (alt names: RFO1; AT1G79670; WALL-ASSOCIATED KINASE-LIKE 22)
  Species: A. thaliana (mustard weed)
  Insert size (bp): 850
  Entrez Gene: RFO1 (a.k.a. AT1G79670, F20B17.27, F20B17_27, RESISTANCE TO FUSARIUM OXYSPORUM 1, WAKL22)
Terms and licenses: Academic/Nonprofit Terms; Industry Terms: Not Available to Industry
Depositor comments: Please visit https://doi.org/10.1101/2022.12.20.521292 for bioRxiv preprint.
How to cite: pGG-PIP18 was a gift from Marc Somssich (Addgene plasmid # 196756 ; http://n2t.net/addgene:196756 ; RRID:Addgene_196756)
