[The description below was written by a language model from this plasmid's Addgene catalogue record and pLannotate feature annotations shown in this document.]
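Description:
pGG-PIP18 is a GreenGate entry vector built on the pGGA000 backbone, the module position that in the GreenGate Golden Gate cloning system holds plant promoters. It is a small plasmid of about 3.5 kb, maintained in E. coli at high copy through a ColE1/pUC-type origin of replication and selected with ampicillin via the β-lactamase gene under its native bla promoter. The rest of the annotated backbone consists of remnants of a standard cloning vector: a lac promoter with its CAP binding site and operator, fragments of lacI and lacZα, partial bom and rop sequences, and SP6 and T7 phage promoters facing inward on either side of the cloning region.

The payload is an approximately 850 bp promoter fragment from the Arabidopsis thaliana gene RESISTANCE TO FUSARIUM OXYSPORUM 1 (RFO1, AT1G79670, also called WALL-ASSOCIATED KINASE-LIKE 22). The automated feature table does not annotate this insert. However, the unannotated interval between the SP6 and T7 promoters is roughly the right size and is presumably where it lies. No coding sequence, tag, reporter or plant selection marker is recorded, which fits a promoter-only entry module.

As an entry clone, the plasmid is not itself a plant expression vector. In GreenGate cloning, type IIS restriction-ligation combines the promoter module with other modules (such as tags, coding sequences, terminators and resistance cassettes) into a plant transformation destination vector. The associated publication examines spatially distinct phytohormone response zones in Arabidopsis roots colonized by Fusarium oxysporum, which suggests the RFO1 promoter was used to build reporter or expression constructs for that plant–fungus interaction. The record does not describe the specific downstream assemblies.
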