Features (pLannotate 1.2.2; 12 found; start..end, strand, type, name):
     96..200     +  promoter       AmpR promoter: bla
    201..1061    +  CDS            AmpR: β-lactamase; bla; confers resistance to ampicillin, carbenicillin, and related antibiotics
   1232..1820    +  rep_origin     ori: high-copy-number ColE1/pMB1/pBR322/pUC origin of replication
   2003..2095    +  CDS            lacI (fragment): lac repressor; lacI; The lac repressor binds to the lac operator to inhibit transcription in E. coli. This inhibition can be relieved by adding lactose or isopropyl-β-D-thiogalactopyranoside (IPTG).
   2108..2129    +  protein_bind   CAP binding site: CAP binding activates transcription in the presence of cAMP. E. coli catabolite activator protein
   2144..2174    +  promoter       lac promoter: promoter for the E. coli lac operon
   2182..2198    +  protein_bind   lac operator: The lac repressor binds to the lac operator to inhibit transcription in E. coli. This inhibition can be relieved by adding lactose or isopropyl-β-D-thiogalactopyranoside (IPTG). lac repressor encoded by lacI
   2212..2230    +  promoter       SP6 promoter: promoter for bacteriophage SP6 RNA polymerase
   3120..3138    -  promoter       T7 promoter: promoter for bacteriophage T7 RNA polymerase
   3140..3292    +  CDS            lacZα (fragment): LacZα fragment of β-galactosidase; lacZ fragment
   3298..3397    -  misc_feature   bom (fragment): basis of mobility region from pBR322
   3499..1       -  CDS            rop (fragment) (across the origin): Rop protein, which maintains plasmids at low copy number; rop
>Addgene plasmid #196756 | pGG-PIP18 | addgene full sequence | sequence record 394846 | Addgene NGS Result
GACGAAAGGGCCTCGTGATACGCCTATTTTTATAGGTTAATGTCATGATAATAATGGTTTCTTAGACGTC
AGGTGGCACTTTTCGGGGAAATGTGCGCGGAACCCCTATTTGTTTATTTTTCTAAATACATTCAAATATG
TATCCGCTCATGAGACAATAACCCTGATAAATGCTTCAATAATATTGAAAAAGGAAGAGTATGAGTATTC
AACATTTCCGTGTCGCCCTTATTCCCTTTTTTGCGGCATTTTGCCTTCCTGTTTTTGCTCACCCAGAAAC
GCTGGTGAAAGTAAAAGATGCTGAAGATCAGTTGGGTGCACGAGTGGGTTACATCGAACTGGATCTCAAC
AGCGGTAAGATCCTTGAGAGTTTTCGCCCCGAAGAACGTTTTCCAATGATGAGCACTTTTAAAGTTCTGC
TATGTGGCGCGGTATTATCCCGTATTGACGCCGGGCAAGAGCAACTCGGTCGCCGCATACACTATTCTCA
GAATGACTTGGTTGAGTACTCACCAGTCACAGAAAAGCATCTTACGGATGGCATGACAGTAAGAGAATTA
TGCAGTGCTGCCATAACCATGAGTGATAACACTGCGGCCAACTTACTTCTGACAACGATCGGAGGACCGA
AGGAGCTAACCGCTTTTTTGCACAACATGGGGGATCATGTAACTCGCCTTGATCGTTGGGAACCGGAGCT
GAATGAAGCCATACCAAACGACGAGCGTGACACCACGATGCCTGTAGCAATGGCAACAACGTTGCGCAAA
CTATTAACTGGCGAACTACTTACTCTAGCTTCCCGGCAACAATTAATAGACTGGATGGAGGCGGATAAAG
TTGCAGGACCACTTCTGCGCTCGGCCCTTCCGGCTGGCTGGTTTATTGCTGATAAATCTGGAGCCGGTGA
GCGTGGCTCTCGAGGTATCATTGCAGCACTGGGGCCAGATGGTAAGCCCTCCCGTATCGTAGTTATCTAC
ACGACGGGGAGTCAGGCAACTATGGATGAACGAAATAGACAGATCGCTGAGATAGGTGCCTCACTGATTA
AGCATTGGTAACTGTCAGACCAAGTTTACTCATATATACTTTAGATTGATTTAAAACTTCATTTTTAATT
TAAAAGGATCTAGGTGAAGATCCTTTTTGATAATCTCATGACCAAAATCCCTTAACGTGAGTTTTCGTTC
CACTGAGCGTCAGACCCCGTAGAAAAGATCAAAGGATCTTCTTGAGATCCTTTTTTTCTGCGCGTAATCT
GCTGCTTGCAAACAAAAAAACCACCGCTACCAGCGGTGGTTTGTTTGCCGGATCAAGAGCTACCAACTCT
TTTTCCGAAGGTAACTGGCTTCAGCAGAGCGCAGATACCAAATACTGTTCTTCTAGTGTAGCCGTAGTTA
GGCCACCACTTCAAGAACTCTGTAGCACCGCCTACATACCTCGCTCTGCTAATCCTGTTACCAGTGGCTG
CTGCCAGTGGCGATAAGTCGTGTCTTACCGGGTTGGACTCAAGACGATAGTTACCGGATAAGGCGCAGCG
GTCGGGCTGAACGGGGGGTTCGTGCACACAGCCCAGCTTGGAGCGAACGACCTACACCGAACTGAGATAC
CTACAGCGTGAGCTATGAGAAAGCGCCACGCTTCCCGAAGGGAGAAAGGCGGACAGGTATCCGGTAAGCG
GCAGGGTCGGAACAGGAGAGCGCACGAGGGAGCTTCCAGGGGGAAACGCCTGGTATCTTTATAGTCCTGT
CGGGTTTCGCCACCTCTGACTTGAGCGTCGATTTTTGTGATGCTCGTCAGGGGGGCGGAGCCTATGGAAA
AACGCCAGCAACGCGGCCTTTTTACGGTTCCTGGCCTTTTGCTGGCCTTTTGCTCACATGTTCTTTCCTG
CGTTATCCCCTGATTCTGTGGATAACCGTATTACCGCCTTTGAGTGAGCTGATACCGCTCGCCGCAGCCG
AACGACCGAGCGCAGCGAGTCAGTGAGCGAGGAAGCGGAAGAGCGCCCAATACGCAAACCGCCTCTCCCC
GCGCGTTGGCCGATTCATTAATGCAGCTGGCACGACAGGTTTCCCGACTGGAAAGCGGGCAGTGAGCGCA
ACGCAATTAATGTGAGTTAGCTCACTCATTAGGCACCCCAGGCTTTACACTTTATGCTTCCGGCTCGTAT
GTTGTGTGGAATTGTGAGCGGATAACAATTTCACACGAGCTATTTAGGTGACACTATAGAAGTGAAGCTT
GGTCTCAACCTATATTAACCATGCATGCAAACAAATTTATTACTACCTCATATCTTTGCATTTACGTTCT
GTTTTGGTCTTTACGTGTGAAGTTATTTCTATAAATGTCGTCACTCGTCAATTTGTGTTATTAACCATAC
AGATCTGTTTGTAACCACTTTGTAGTTTGTACTTTGTACTATACACTTCCCAATACATAAGAATAATTTC
ATAGTTTACTTCTTTAAATATTTTGGCAATAATTATTACAGAATTTACTCAAGTATTTGTTATCTGGACA
TGGGCTCTCTTACATAATTATACATGTCCAAAACATAAAACCGTTGAGACTGTTTTTAAAAAAAAATTTA
TACTACAATTATATGAGAATTTTGTGAATCCGGTCAGATCATGGATCATGTTGAACCTTAATCCGATTCG
ACTCAATGACCAATTCATTTCGGTTTAACAGAAATTATGTTAATTGACAATGTGATGGAACCTTAACCAA
CATAATTTAGAAATTTCGACTGATGAAAAGGATCCTTTAGTTTAAGAATTAAGATAGTCAACTTTTCCAT
TGCACACATATGAATGATTTGCGTTGGTGAATAGTCAATTTCCTGATATTAATAATCTATGTGAATAATC
AACTTTGTTATATCATCTGGGAAAAAAAATGATAGTAAAATCGTATAACTAAAATTAAGATTCTAATTAT
GAAAAATTACAAAATTGATTTGGACAATAAGTTGTGTAAACTTGTAATGATAATTGATCCCTTGACCGTT
GACAAAATAGAACTTCCAAATTCCAACGAGACGGCTCAATAATTTCTAAAATAGAACTTTCATACATAAA
AGTCATTAGAGAAAAAAAAACATGAGACCGAATTCTCGCCCTATAGTGAGTCGTATTACCTGGCCGTCGT
TTTACAACGTCGTGACTGGGAAAACCCTGGCGTTACCCAACTTAATCGCCTTGCAGCACATCCCCCTTTC
GCCAGCTGGCGTAATAGCGAAGAGGCCCGCACCGATCGCCCTTCCCAACAGTTGCGCAGCCTGAATGGCG
AATGGCGCCTGATGCGGTATTTTCTCCTTACGCATCTGTGCGGTATTTCACACCGCATATGGTGCACTCT
CAGTACAATCTGCTCTGATGCCGCATAGTTAAGCCAGCCCCGACACCCGCCAACACCCGCTGACGCGCCC
TGACGGGCTTGTCTGCTCCCGGCATCCGCTTACAGACAAGCTGTGACCGTCTCCGGGAGCTGCATGTGTC
AGAGGTTTTCACCGTCATCACCGAAACGCGCGA
